Addgene plasmid #25895: pLX301
Purpose: (Empty Backbone) 3rd generation lentiviral Gateway destination vector. Puromycin selection.
Depositing lab: David Root. Depositing organization: Broad Institute. Publication: A public genome-scale lentiviral expression library of human ORFs. Yang X, Boehm JS, Yang X, Salehi-Ashtiani K, Hao T, Shen Y, Lubonja R, Thomas SR, Alkan O, Bhimdi T, Green TM, Johannessen CM, Silver SJ, Nguyen C, Murray RR, Hieronymus H, Balcha D, Fan C, Lin C, Ghamsari L, Vidal M, Hahn WC, Hill DE, Root DE. Nat Methods. 2011 Jun 26;8(8):659-61. doi: 10.1038/nmeth.1638 PubMed 21706014.
Backbone
  Vector backbone: pLKO
  Backbone size (bp): 9531
  Vector type: Mammalian Expression, Lentiviral ; Gateway Destination vector
  Selectable markers: Puromycin
Growth in bacteria
  Bacterial resistance: Chloramphenicol and Ampicillin, 25 & 100 μg/mL
  Growth temperature: 30°C
  Growth strain: ccdB Survival
  Growth instructions: ccdB resistant bacteria. 30C for liquid culture. 37C for plates.
  Copy number: High Copy
Gene/Insert
  Gene/Insert name: None
  Cloning method: Gateway Cloning
  Sequencing primers: 5′ CMV-F; 3′ WPRE-R
Terms and licenses: Academic/Nonprofit Terms; Industry Terms: Not Available to Industry
Depositor comments: There is a Stop codon directly after the Gateway sequence.
How to cite: pLX301 was a gift from David Root (Addgene plasmid # 25895 ; http://n2t.net/addgene:25895 ; RRID:Addgene_25895)
