[The description below was written by a language model from this plasmid's Addgene catalogue record, the feature table of its GenBank file and pLannotate feature annotations shown in this document.]
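Description:
pLX301 is an empty third-generation lentiviral Gateway destination vector built on the pLKO backbone, about 9.5 kb in size, intended for expressing open reading frames in mammalian cells after viral transduction. In bacteria it replicates from a high-copy ColE1/pUC-type origin and carries an ampicillin resistance gene in the backbone. An f1 origin, an SV40 origin and remnants of lac and T7/T3 promoter elements are also annotated. Because the Gateway cassette contains the ccdB toxin gene together with a chloramphenicol resistance gene, the unrecombined plasmid is maintained in a ccdB-tolerant strain under dual chloramphenicol and ampicillin selection.

The viral genome is transcribed from an RSV promoter fused to a truncated HIV-1 5' LTR, an arrangement that removes Tat dependence, and it ends in a self-inactivating ΔU3 3' LTR followed by an SV40 polyadenylation signal. Between the LTRs lie the Ψ packaging signal with a gag fragment, the Rev response element, and a human PGK promoter driving puromycin N-acetyltransferase for selection of transduced cells. These are followed by a cPPT/CTS element, then the CMV enhancer/promoter upstream of the attR1–CmR–ccdB–attR2 cassette, and finally a WPRE to enhance transcript expression. An LR recombination with an entry clone replaces the CmR/ccdB cassette with the ORF, placing it under CMV control, while loss of ccdB provides counter-selection in standard strains. The depositor notes a stop codon directly after the Gateway sequence, so inserts lacking their own stop terminate there, and no tag is annotated. The vector was developed in connection with a genome-scale lentiviral human ORF expression library. The accompanying GenBank record covers only a 674 bp stretch spanning attR2 and a WPRE reverse primer site; the full feature list comes from the complete sequence.
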