Features (pLannotate 1.2.2; 34 found; start..end, strand, type, name):
     65..368     +  enhancer       CMV enhancer: human cytomegalovirus immediate early enhancer
    369..572     +  promoter       CMV promoter: human cytomegalovirus (CMV) immediate early promoter
    595..719     +  protein_bind   attR1: mutant version of attR; recombination site for the Gateway® LR reaction LR Clonase™
    744..774     +  promoter       lac UV5 promoter: E. coli lac promoter with an "up" mutation
    798..827     +  promoter       cat promoter (fragment): promoter of the E. coli cat gene encoding chloramphenicol acetyltransferase
    828..1487    +  CDS            CmR: chloramphenicol acetyltransferase; cat; confers resistance to chloramphenicol
   1666..1824    +  CDS            ccdA (fragment): CCDA_ECO57 - Also known as H, letA. Experimental evidence at protein level: Swiss-Prot protein existence level 1. Antitoxin component of a type II toxin-antitoxin (TA) system which inhibits the post-segregational killing (PSK) of plasmid-free cells, also referred to as a plasmid addiction system. Binds to and blocks the activity of CcdB; will also remove bound CcdB protein from the CcdB-GyrA complex by forming a CcdA-CcdB complex, a process termed rejuvenation. Functions as a transcriptional corepressor for the ccdAB operon, repression also requires CcdB (By similarity). From Escherichia coli
   1829..2131    +  CDS            ccdB: CCDB_ECOLI - Also known as G, letB, letD. Experimental evidence at protein level: Swiss-Prot protein existence level 1. Toxic component of a type II toxin-antitoxin (TA) system, functioning in plasmid maintainence. Responsible for the post- segregational killing (PSK) of plasmid-free cells, also referred to as a plasmid addiction system. Half-life of over 2 hours. Cell killing by CcdB is accompanied by filamentation, defects in chromosome and plasmid segregation, defects in cell division, formation of anucleate cells, decreased DNA synthesis and plasmid loss. Interferes with the activity of DN
   2175..2299    -  protein_bind   attR2: mutant version of attR; recombination site for the Gateway® LR reaction LR Clonase™
   2342..2930    +  misc_feature   WPRE: woodchuck hepatitis virus posttranscriptional regulatory element
   2981..3000    +  misc_feature   cPPT/CTS (fragment): central polypurine tract and central termination sequence of HIV-1
   3002..3235    +  LTR            3' LTR (ΔU3): self-inactivating 3' long terminal repeat (LTR) from HIV-1
   3313..3434    +  polyA_signal   SV40 poly(A) signal: SV40 polyadenylation signal
   3474..3609    +  rep_origin     SV40 ori: SV40 origin of replication
   3630..3648    -  promoter       T7 promoter: promoter for bacteriophage T7 RNA polymerase
   3656..3811    +  CDS            lacZα (fragment): LacZα fragment of β-galactosidase; lacZ fragment
   3816..4244    +  rep_origin     f1 ori (sequence partly withheld): f1 bacteriophage origin of replication; arrow indicates direction of (+) strand synthesis
   4297..4401    +  promoter       AmpR promoter: bla
   4402..5262    +  CDS            AmpR: β-lactamase; bla; confers resistance to ampicillin, carbenicillin, and related antibiotics
   5433..6021    +  rep_origin     ori: high-copy-number ColE1/pMB1/pBR322/pUC origin of replication
   6204..6296    +  CDS            lacI (fragment): lac repressor; lacI; The lac repressor binds to the lac operator to inhibit transcription in E. coli. This inhibition can be relieved by adding lactose or isopropyl-β-D-thiogalactopyranoside (IPTG).
   6309..6330    +  protein_bind   CAP binding site: CAP binding activates transcription in the presence of cAMP. E. coli catabolite activator protein
   6345..6375    +  promoter       lac promoter: promoter for the E. coli lac operon
   6383..6399    +  protein_bind   lac operator: The lac repressor binds to the lac operator to inhibit transcription in E. coli. This inhibition can be relieved by adding lactose or isopropyl-β-D-thiogalactopyranoside (IPTG). lac repressor encoded by lacI
   6444..6462    +  promoter       T3 promoter: promoter for bacteriophage T3 RNA polymerase
   6490..6716    +  promoter       RSV promoter: Rous sarcoma virus enhancer/promoter
   6717..6897    +  LTR            5' LTR (truncated): truncated 5' long terminal repeat (LTR) from HIV-1
   6944..7069    +  misc_feature   HIV-1 Ψ: packaging signal of human immunodeficiency virus type 1
   7053..7416    +  CDS            HIV-1 gag (fragment): gag protein from human immunodeficiency virus 1; gag
   7562..7795    +  misc_feature   RRE: The Rev response element (RRE) of HIV-1 allows for Rev-dependent mRNA export from the nucleus to the cytoplasm.
   8172..8198    +  CDS            Rev (fragment): human immunodeficiency virus 1 (HIV-1) Rev protein; rev; enhances nuclear export of unspliced and incompletely spliced viral mRNAs
   8199..8699    +  promoter       hPGK promoter: human phosphoglycerate kinase 1 promoter
   8721..9320    +  CDS            PuroR (fragment): puromycin N-acetyltransferase; pac from Streptomyces; confers resistance to puromycin
   9362..9479    +  misc_feature   cPPT/CTS: central polypurine tract and central termination sequence of HIV-1
>Addgene plasmid #25895 | pLX301 | addgene full sequence | sequence record 241925 | Addgene NGS Result
CCCGGGGTTATTAATAGTAATCAATTACGGGGTCATTAGTTCATAGCCCATATATGGAGTTCCGCGTTAC
ATAACTTACGGTAAATGGCCCGCCTGGCTGACCGCCCAACGACCCCCGCCCATTGACGTCAATAATGACG
TATGTTCCCATAGTAACGCCAATAGGGACTTTCCATTGACGTCAATGGGTGGAGTATTTACGGTAAACTG
CCCACTTGGCAGTACATCAAGTGTATCATATGCCAAGTACGCCCCCTATTGACGTCAATGACGGTAAATG
GCCCGCCTGGCATTATGCCCAGTACATGACCTTATGGGACTTTCCTACTTGGCAGTACATCTACGTATTA
GTCATCGCTATTACCATGGTGATGCGGTTTTGGCAGTACATCAATGGGCGTGGATAGCGGTTTGACTCAC
GGGGATTTCCAAGTCTCCACCCCATTGACGTCAATGGGAGTTTGTTTTGGCACCAAAATCAACGGGACTT
TCCAAAATGTCGTAACAACTCCGCCCCATTGACGCAAATGGGCGGTAGGCGTGTACGGTGGGAGGTCTAT
ATAAGCAGAGCTCTCTGGCTAACTGTCGGGATCAACAAGTTTGTACAAAAAAGCTGAACGAGAAACGTAA
AATGATATAAATATCAATATATTAAATTAGATTTTGCATAAAAAACAGACTACATAATACTGTAAAACAC
AACATATCCAGTCACTATGGCGGCCGCATTAGGCACCCCAGGCTTTACACTTTATGCTTCCGGCTCGTAT
AATGTGTGGATTTTGAGTTAGGATCCGTCGAGATTTTCAGGAGCTAAGGAAGCTAAAATGGAGAAAAAAA
TCACTGGATATACCACCGTTGATATATCCCAATGGCATCGTAAAGAACATTTTGAGGCATTTCAGTCAGT
TGCTCAATGTACCTATAACCAGACCGTTCAGCTGGATATTACGGCCTTTTTAAAGACCGTAAAGAAAAAT
AAGCACAAGTTTTATCCGGCCTTTATTCACATTCTTGCCCGCCTGATGAATGCTCATCCGGAATTCCGTA
TGGCAATGAAAGACGGTGAGCTGGTGATATGGGATAGTGTTCACCCTTGTTACACCGTTTTCCATGAGCA
AACTGAAACGTTTTCATCGCTCTGGAGTGAATACCACGACGATTTCCGGCAGTTTCTACACATATATTCG
CAAGATGTGGCGTGTTACGGTGAAAACCTGGCCTATTTCCCTAAAGGGTTTATTGAGAATATGTTTTTCG
TCTCAGCCAATCCCTGGGTGAGTTTCACCAGTTTTGATTTAAACGTGGCCAATATGGACAACTTCTTCGC
CCCCGTTTTCACCATGGGCAAATATTATACGCAAGGCGACAAGGTGCTGATGCCGCTGGCGATTCAGGTT
CATCATGCCGTTTGTGATGGCTTCCATGTCGGCAGAATGCTTAATGAATTACAACAGTACTGCGATGAGT
GGCAGGGCGGGGCGTAAAGATCTGGATCCGGCTTACTAAAAGCCAGATAACAGTATGCGTATTTGCGCGC
TGATTTTTGCGGTATAAGAATATATACTGATATGTATACCCGAAGTATGTCAAAAAGAGGTATGCTATGA
AGCAGCGTATTACAGTGACAGTTGACAGCGACAGCTATCAGTTGCTCAAGGCATATATGATGTCAATATC
TCCGGTCTGGTAAGCACAACCATGCAGAATGAAGCCCGTCGTCTGCGTGCCGAACGCTGGAAAGCGGAAA
ATCAGGAAGGGATGGCTGAGGTCGCCCGGTTTATTGAAATGAACGGCTCTTTTGCTGACGAGAACAGGGG
CTGGTGAAATGCAGTTTAAGGTTTACACCTATAAAAGAGAGAGCCGTTATCGTCTGTTTGTGGATGTACA
GAGTGATATTATTGACACGCCCGGGCGACGGATGGTGATCCCCCTGGCCAGTGCACGTCTGCTGTCAGAT
AAAGTCTCCCGTGAACTTTACCCGGTGGTGCATATCGGGGATGAAAGCTGGCGCATGATGACCACCGATA
TGGCCAGTGTGCCGGTCTCCGTTATCGGGGAAGAAGTGGCTGATCTCAGCCACCGCGAAAATGACATCAA
AAACGCCATTAACCTGATGTTCTGGGGAATATAAATGTCAGGCTCCCTTATACACAGCCAGTCTGCAGGT
CGACCATAGTGACTGGATATGTTGTGTTTTACAGTATTATGTAGTCTGTTTTTTATGCAAAATCTAATTT
AATATATTGATATTTATATCATTTTACGTTTCTCGTTCAGCTTTCTTGTACAAAGTGGTTTAGTAATGAG
CTAGCGCTAACCGGTGGCGCGTTAAGTCGACAATCAACCTCTGGATTACAAAATTTGTGAAAGATTGACT
GGTATTCTTAACTATGTTGCTCCTTTTACGCTATGTGGATACGCTGCTTTAATGCCTTTGTATCATGCTA
TTGCTTCCCGTATGGCTTTCATTTTCTCCTCCTTGTATAAATCCTGGTTGCTGTCTCTTTATGAGGAGTT
GTGGCCCGTTGTCAGGCAACGTGGCGTGGTGTGCACTGTGTTTGCTGACGCAACCCCCACTGGTTGGGGC
ATTGCCACCACCTGTCAGCTCCTTTCCGGGACTTTCGCTTTCCCCCTCCCTATTGCCACGGCGGAACTCA
TCGCCGCCTGCCTTGCCCGCTGCTGGACAGGGGCTCGGCTGTTGGGCACTGACAATTCCGTGGTGTTGTC
GGGGAAATCATCGTCCTTTCCTTGGCTGCTCGCCTGTGTTGCCACCTGGATTCTGCGCGGGACGTCCTTC
TGCTACGTCCCTTCGGCCCTCAATCCAGCGGACCTTCCTTCCCGCGGCCTGCTGCCGGCTCTGCGGCCTC
TTCCGCGTCTTCGCCTTCGCCCTCAGACGAGTCGGATCTCCCTTTGGGCCGCCTCCCCGCGTCGACTTTA
AGACCAATGACTTACAAGGCAGCTGTAGATCTTAGCCACTTTTTAAAAGAAAAGGGGGGACTGGAAGGGC
TAATTCACTCCCAACGAAGACAAGATCTGCTTTTTGCTTGTACTGGGTCTCTCTGGTTAGACCAGATCTG
AGCCTGGGAGCTCTCTGGCTAACTAGGGAACCCACTGCTTAAGCCTCAATAAAGCTTGCCTTGAGTGCTT
CAAGTAGTGTGTGCCCGTCTGTTGTGTGACTCTGGTAACTAGAGATCCCTCAGACCCTTTTAGTCAGTGT
GGAAAATCTCTAGCAGTACGTATAGTAGTTCATGTCATCTTATTATTCAGTATTTATAACTTGCAAAGAA
ATGAATATCAGAGAGTGAGAGGAACTTGTTTATTGCAGCTTATAATGGTTACAAATAAAGCAATAGCATC
ACAAATTTCACAAATAAAGCATTTTTTTCACTGCATTCTAGTTGTGGTTTGTCCAAACTCATCAATGTAT
CTTATCATGTCTGGCTCTAGCTATCCCGCCCCTAACTCCGCCCATCCCGCCCCTAACTCCGCCCAGTTCC
GCCCATTCTCCGCCCCATGGCTGACTAATTTTTTTTATTTATGCAGAGGCCGAGGCCGCCTCGGCCTCTG
AGCTATTCCAGAAGTAGTGAGGAGGCTTTTTTGGAGGCCTAGGGACGTACCCAATTCGCCCTATAGTGAG
TCGTATTACGCGCGCTCACTGGCCGTCGTTTTACAACGTCGTGACTGGGAAAACCCTGGCGTTACCCAAC
TTAATCGCCTTGCAGCACATCCCCCTTTCGCCAGCTGGCGTAATAGCGAAGAGGCCCGCACCGATCGCCC
TTCCCAACAGTTGCGCAGCCTGAATGGCGAATGGG
[124 nt withheld, positions 3816-3939]
C
[91 nt withheld, positions 3941-4031]
A
[49 nt withheld, positions 4033-4081]
CCTTTGACGTTGGAGTCCACGTTCTTT
[37 nt withheld, positions 4109-4145]
ACCCTATCTCGGTCTATTCTTTTGATTTATAAGGGATTTTGCCGATTTCGGCCTATTGGTTAAAAAATGA
GCTGATTTAACAAAAATTTAACGCGAATTTTAACAAAATATTAACGCTTACAATTTAGGTGGCACTTTTC
GGGGAAATGTGCGCGGAACCCCTATTTGTTTATTTTTCTAAATACATTCAAATATGTATCCGCTCATGAG
ACAATAACCCTGATAAATGCTTCAATAATATTGAAAAAGGAAGAGTATGAGTATTCAACATTTCCGTGTC
GCCCTTATTCCCTTTTTTGCGGCATTTTGCCTTCCTGTTTTTGCTCACCCAGAAACGCTGGTGAAAGTAA
AAGATGCTGAAGATCAGTTGGGTGCACGAGTGGGTTACATCGAACTGGATCTCAACAGCGGTAAGATCCT
TGAGAGTTTTCGCCCCGAAGAACGTTTTCCAATGATGAGCACTTTTAAAGTTCTGCTATGTGGCGCGGTA
TTATCCCGTATTGACGCCGGGCAAGAGCAACTCGGTCGCCGCATACACTATTCTCAGAATGACTTGGTTG
AGTACTCACCAGTCACAGAAAAGCATCTTACGGATGGCATGACAGTAAGAGAATTATGCAGTGCTGCCAT
AACCATGAGTGATAACACTGCGGCCAACTTACTTCTGACAACGATCGGAGGACCGAAGGAGCTAACCGCT
TTTTTGCACAACATGGGGGATCATGTAACTCGCCTTGATCGTTGGGAACCGGAGCTGAATGAAGCCATAC
CAAACGACGAGCGTGACACCACGATGCCTGTAGCAATGGCAACAACGTTGCGCAAACTATTAACTGGCGA
ACTACTTACTCTAGCTTCCCGGCAACAATTAATAGACTGGATGGAGGCGGATAAAGTTGCAGGACCACTT
CTGCGCTCGGCCCTTCCGGCTGGCTGGTTTATTGCTGATAAATCTGGAGCCGGTGAGCGTGGGTCTCGCG
GTATCATTGCAGCACTGGGGCCAGATGGTAAGCCCTCCCGTATCGTAGTTATCTACACGACGGGGAGTCA
GGCAACTATGGATGAACGAAATAGACAGATCGCTGAGATAGGTGCCTCACTGATTAAGCATTGGTAACTG
TCAGACCAAGTTTACTCATATATACTTTAGATTGATTTAAAACTTCATTTTTAATTTAAAAGGATCTAGG
TGAAGATCCTTTTTGATAATCTCATGACCAAAATCCCTTAACGTGAGTTTTCGTTCCACTGAGCGTCAGA
CCCCGTAGAAAAGATCAAAGGATCTTCTTGAGATCCTTTTTTTCTGCGCGTAATCTGCTGCTTGCAAACA
AAAAAACCACCGCTACCAGCGGTGGTTTGTTTGCCGGATCAAGAGCTACCAACTCTTTTTCCGAAGGTAA
CTGGCTTCAGCAGAGCGCAGATACCAAATACTGTTCTTCTAGTGTAGCCGTAGTTAGGCCACCACTTCAA
GAACTCTGTAGCACCGCCTACATACCTCGCTCTGCTAATCCTGTTACCAGTGGCTGCTGCCAGTGGCGAT
AAGTCGTGTCTTACCGGGTTGGACTCAAGACGATAGTTACCGGATAAGGCGCAGCGGTCGGGCTGAACGG
GGGGTTCGTGCACACAGCCCAGCTTGGAGCGAACGACCTACACCGAACTGAGATACCTACAGCGTGAGCT
ATGAGAAAGCGCCACGCTTCCCGAAGGGAGAAAGGCGGACAGGTATCCGGTAAGCGGCAGGGTCGGAACA
GGAGAGCGCACGAGGGAGCTTCCAGGGGGAAACGCCTGGTATCTTTATAGTCCTGTCGGGTTTCGCCACC
TCTGACTTGAGCGTCGATTTTTGTGATGCTCGTCAGGGGGGCGGAGCCTATGGAAAAACGCCAGCAACGC
GGCCTTTTTACGGTTCCTGGCCTTTTGCTGGCCTTTTGCTCACATGTTCTTTCCTGCGTTATCCCCTGAT
TCTGTGGATAACCGTATTACCGCCTTTGAGTGAGCTGATACCGCTCGCCGCAGCCGAACGACCGAGCGCA
GCGAGTCAGTGAGCGAGGAAGCGGAAGAGCGCCCAATACGCAAACCGCCTCTCCCCGCGCGTTGGCCGAT
TCATTAATGCAGCTGGCACGACAGGTTTCCCGACTGGAAAGCGGGCAGTGAGCGCAACGCAATTAATGTG
AGTTAGCTCACTCATTAGGCACCCCAGGCTTTACACTTTATGCTTCCGGCTCGTATGTTGTGTGGAATTG
TGAGCGGATAACAATTTCACACAGGAAACAGCTATGACCATGATTACGCCAAGCGCGCAATTAACCCTCA
CTAAAGGGAACAAAAGCTGGAGCTGCAAGCTTAATGTAGTCTTATGCAATACTCTTGTAGTCTTGCAACA
TGGTAACGATGAGTTAGCAACATGCCTTACAAGGAGAGAAAAAGCACCGTGCATGCCGATTGGTGGAAGT
AAGGTGGTACGATCGTGCCTTATTAGGAAGGCAACAGACGGGTCTGACATGGATTGGACGAACCACTGAA
TTGCCGCATTGCAGAGATATTGTATTTAAGTGCCTAGCTCGATACATAAACGGGTCTCTCTGGTTAGACC
AGATCTGAGCCTGGGAGCTCTCTGGCTAACTAGGGAACCCACTGCTTAAGCCTCAATAAAGCTTGCCTTG
AGTGCTTCAAGTAGTGTGTGCCCGTCTGTTGTGTGACTCTGGTAACTAGAGATCCCTCAGACCCTTTTAG
TCAGTGTGGAAAATCTCTAGCAGTGGCGCCCGAACAGGGACTTGAAAGCGAAAGGGAAACCAGAGGAGCT
CTCTCGACGCAGGACTCGGCTTGCTGAAGCGCGCACGGCAAGAGGCGAGGGGCGGCGACTGGTGAGTACG
CCAAAAATTTTGACTAGCGGAGGCTAGAAGGAGAGAGATGGGTGCGAGAGCGTCAGTATTAAGCGGGGGA
GAATTAGATCGCGATGGGAAAAAATTCGGTTAAGGCCAGGGGGAAAGAAAAAATATAAATTAAAACATAT
AGTATGGGCAAGCAGGGAGCTAGAACGATTCGCAGTTAATCCTGGCCTGTTAGAAACATCAGAAGGCTGT
AGACAAATACTGGGACAGCTACAACCATCCCTTCAGACAGGATCAGAAGAACTTAGATCATTATATAATA
CAGTAGCAACCCTCTATTGTGTGCATCAAAGGATAGAGATAAAAGACACCAAGGAAGCTTTAGACAAGAT
AGAGGAAGAGCAAAACAAAAGTAAGACCACCGCACAGCAAGCGGCCGCTGATCTTCAGACCTGGAGGAGG
AGATATGAGGGACAATTGGAGAAGTGAATTATATAAATATAAAGTAGTAAAAATTGAACCATTAGGAGTA
GCACCCACCAAGGCAAAGAGAAGAGTGGTGCAGAGAGAAAAAAGAGCAGTGGGAATAGGAGCTTTGTTCC
TTGGGTTCTTGGGAGCAGCAGGAAGCACTATGGGCGCAGCGTCAATGACGCTGACGGTACAGGCCAGACA
ATTATTGTCTGGTATAGTGCAGCAGCAGAACAATTTGCTGAGGGCTATTGAGGCGCAACAGCATCTGTTG
CAACTCACAGTCTGGGGCATCAAGCAGCTCCAGGCAAGAATCCTGGCTGTGGAAAGATACCTAAAGGATC
AACAGCTCCTGGGGATTTGGGGTTGCTCTGGAAAACTCATTTGCACCACTGCTGTGCCTTGGAATGCTAG
TTGGAGTAATAAATCTCTGGAACAGATTTGGAATCACACGACCTGGATGGAGTGGGACAGAGAAATTAAC
AATTACACAAGCTTAATACACTCCTTAATTGAAGAATCGCAAAACCAGCAAGAAAAGAATGAACAAGAAT
TATTGGAATTAGATAAATGGGCAAGTTTGTGGAATTGGTTTAACATAACAAATTGGCTGTGGTATATAAA
ATTATTCATAATGATAGTAGGAGGCTTGGTAGGTTTAAGAATAGTTTTTGCTGTACTTTCTATAGTGAAT
AGAGTTAGGCAGGGATATTCACCATTATCGTTTCAGACCCACCTCCCAACCCCGAGGGGACCCTTGCGCC
TTTTCCAAGGCAGCCCTGGGTTTGCGCAGGGACGCGGCTGCTCTGGGCGTGGTTCCGGGAAACGCAGCGG
CGCCGACCCTGGGTCTCGCACATTCTTCACGTCCGTTCGCAGCGTCACCCGGATCTTCGCCGCTACCCTT
GTGGGCCCCCCGGCGACGCTTCCTGCTCCGCCCCTAAGTCGGGAAGGTTCCTTGCGGTTCGCGGCGTGCC
GGACGTGACAAACGGAAGCCGCACGTCTCACTAGTACCCTCGCAGACGGACAGCGCCAGGGAGCAATGGC
AGCGCGCCGACCGCGATGGGCTGTGGCCAATAGCGGCTGCTCAGCAGGGCGCGCCGAGAGCAGCGGCCGG
GAAGGGGCGGTGCGGGAGGCGGGGTGTGGGGCGGTAGTGTGGGCCCTGTTCCTGCCCGCGCGGTGTTCCG
CATTCTGCAAGCCTCCGGAGCGCACGTCGGCAGTCGGCTCCCTCGTTGACCGAATCACCGACCTCTCTCC
CCAGGGGGTACCACCGGAGCTTACCATGACCGAGTACAAGCCCACGGTGCGCCTCGCCACCCGCGACGAC
GTCCCCAGGGCCGTACGCACCCTCGCCGCCGCGTTCGCCGACTACCCCGCCACGCGCCACACCGTCGATC
CGGACCGCCACATCGAGCGGGTCACCGAGCTGCAAGAACTCTTCCTCACGCGCGTCGGGCTCGACATCGG
CAAGGTGTGGGTCGCGGACGACGGCGCCGCCGTGGCGGTCTGGACCACGCCGGAGAGCGTCGAAGCGGGG
GCGGTGTTCGCCGAGATCGGCCCGCGCATGGCCGAGTTGAGCGGTTCCCGGCTGGCCGCGCAGCAACAGA
TGGAAGGCCTCCTGGCGCCGCACCGGCCCAAGGAGCCCGCGTGGTTCCTGGCCACCGTCGGCGTCTCGCC
CGACCACCAGGGCAAGGGTCTGGGCAGCGCCGTCGTGCTCCCCGGAGTGGAGGCGGCCGAGCGCGCCGGG
GTGCCCGCCTTCCTGGAGACCTCCGCGCCCCGCAACCTCCCCTTCTACGAGCGGCTCGGCTTCACCGTCA
CCGCCGACGTCGAGGTGCCCGAAGGACCGCGCACCTGGTGCATGACCCGCAAGCCCGGTGCCTGAGAATT
CTAGATCTTGAGACAAATGGCAGTATTCATCCACAATTTTAAAAGAAAAGGGGGGATTGGGGGGTACAGT
GCAGGGGAAAGAATAGTAGACATAATAGCAACAGACATACAAACTAAAGAATTACAAAAACAAATTACAA
AAATTCAAAATTTTCGGGTTTATTACAGGGACAGCAGAGATCCACTTTGGCGCCGGCTCGAGGGGG
