LOCUS       Exported 674 bp ds-DNA linear SYN 21-MAY-2021
DEFINITION  synthetic linear DNA
ACCESSION   .
VERSION     .
KEYWORDS    pLX301
SOURCE      synthetic DNA construct
  ORGANISM  synthetic DNA construct
REFERENCE   1 (bases 1 to 674)
  AUTHORS   Yang X, Boehm JS, Yang X, Salehi-Ashtiani K, Hao T, Shen Y, Lubonja
            R, Thomas SR, Alkan O, Bhimdi T, Green TM, Johannessen CM, Silver
            SJ, Nguyen C, Murray RR, Hieronymus H, Balcha D, Fan C, Lin C,
            Ghamsari L, Vidal M, Hahn WC, Hill DE, Root DE
  TITLE     A public genome-scale lentiviral expression library of human ORFs.
  JOURNAL   Nat Methods. 2011 Jun 26. ():.
  PUBMED    21706014
REFERENCE   2 (bases 1 to 674)
  AUTHORS   .
  TITLE     Direct Submission
  JOURNAL   Exported May 21, 2021 from SnapGene Server 1.1.58
            http://www.snapgene.com
FEATURES             Location/Qualifiers
     source          1..674
                     /organism="synthetic DNA construct"
                     /mol_type="other DNA"
     protein_bind    complement(104..228)
                     /gene="mutant version of attR"
                     /label=attR2
                     /bound_moiety="LR Clonase(TM)"
                     /note="recombination site for the Gateway(R) LR reaction"
     primer_bind     complement(324..344)
                     /label=WPRE-R
                     /note="WPRE, reverse primer"
ORIGIN
        1 gatctcagcc accgcgaaaa tgacatcaaa aacgccatta acctgatgtt ctggggaata
       61 taaatgtcag gctcccttat acacagccag tctgcaggtc gaccatagtg actggatatg
      121 ttgtgtttta cagtattatg tagtctgttt tttatgcaaa atctaattta atatattgat
      181 atttatatca ttttacgttt ctcgttcagc tttcttgtac aaagtggttt agtaatgagc
      241 tagcgctaac cggtggcgcg ttaagtcgac aatcaacctc tggattacaa aatttgtgaa
      301 agattgactg gtattcttaa ctatgttgct ccttttacgc tatgtggata cgctgcttta
      361 atgcctttgt atcatgctat tgcttcccgt atggctttca ttttctcctc cttgtataaa
      421 tcctggttgc tgtctcttta tgaggagttg tggcccgttg tcaggcaacg tggcgtggtg
      481 tgcactgtgt ttgctgacgc aacccccact ggttggggca ttgccaccac ctgtcagctc
      541 ctttccggga ctttcgcttt ccccctccct attgccacgg cggaactcat cgccgcctgc
      601 cttgcccgct gctggacagg ggctcggctg ttgggcactg acaattccgt ggtgttgtcg
      661 gggaaatcat cgtc
//
