>Addgene plasmid #25895 | pLX301 | addgene partial sequence | sequence record 31958 | 25895 with CAT-F
CTGCGATGAGTGGCAGGGCGGGGCGTAAAGATCTGGATCCGGCTTACTAAAAGCCAGATAACAGTATGCG
TATTTGCGCGCTGATTTTTGCGGTATAAGAATATATACTGATATGTATACCCGAAGTATGTCAAAAAGAG
GTATGCTATGAAGCAGCGTATTACAGTGACAGTTGACAGCGACAGCTATCAGTTGCTCAAGGCATATATG
ATGTCAATATCTCCGGTCTGGTAAGCACAACCATGCAGAATGAAGCCCGTCGTCTGCGTGCCGAACGCTG
GAAAGCGGAAAATCAGGAAGGGATGGCTGAGGTCGCCCGGTTTATTGAAATGAACGGCTCTTTTGCTGAC
GAGAACAGGGGCTGGTGAAATGCAGTTTAAGGTTTACACCTATAAAAGAGAGAGCCGTTATCGTCTGTTT
GTGGATGTACAGAGTGATATTATTGACACGCCCGGGCGACGGATGGTGATCCCCCTGGCCAGTGCACGTC
TGCTGTCAGATAAAGTCTCCCGTGAACTTTACCCGGTGGTGCATATCGGGGATGAAAGCTGGCGCATGAT
GACCACCGATATGGCCAGTGTGCCGGTCTCCGTTATCGGGGAAGAAGTGGCTGATCTCAGCCACCGCGAA
AATGACATCAAAAACGCCATTAACCTGATGTTCTGGGGAATATAAATGTCAGGCTCCCTTATACACAGCC
AGTCTGCAGGTCGACCATAGTGACTGGATATGTTGTGTTTTACAGTATTATGTAGTCTGTTTTTTATGCA
AAATCTAATTTAATATATTGATATTTATATCATTTTACGTTTCTCGTTCAGCTTTCTTGTACAAAGTGGT
TTAGTAATGAGCTAGCGCTAACCGGTGG
