>Addgene plasmid #25895 | pLX301 | addgene partial sequence | sequence record 56709 | CAT-R 5'-GCAACTGACTGAAATGCCTC-3'
CCATTGGGATATATCAACGGTGGTATATCCAGTGATTTTTTTCTCCATTTTAGCTTCCTTAGCTCCTGAA
AATCTCGACGGATCCTAACTCAAAATCCACACATTATACGAGCCGGAAGCATAAAGTGTAAAGCCTGGGG
TGCCTAATGCGGCCGCCATAGTGACTGGATATGTTGTGTTTTACAGTATTATGTAGTCTGTTTTTTATGC
AAAATCTAATTTAATATATTGATATTTATATCATTTTACGTTTCTCGTTCAGCTTTTTTGTACAAACTTG
TTGATCCCGACAGTTAGCCAGAGAGCTCTGCTTATATAGACCTCCCACCGTACACGCCTACCGCCCATTT
GCGTCAATGGGGCGGAGTTGTTACGACATTTTGGAAAGTCCCGTTGATTTTGGTGCCAAAACAAACTCCC
ATTGACGTCAATGGGGTGGAGACTTGGAAATCCCCGTGAGTCAAACCGCTATCCACGCCCATTGATGTAC
TGCCAAAACCGCATCACCATGGTAATAGCGATGACTAATACGTAGATGTACTGCCAAGTAGGAAAGTCCC
ATAAGGTCATGTACTGGGCATAATGCCAGGCGGGCCATTTACCGTCATTGACGTCAATAGGGGGCGTACT
TGGCATATGATACACTTGATGTACTGCCAAGTGGGCAGTTTACCGTAAATACTCCACCCATTGACGTCAA
TGGAAAGTCCCTATTGGCGTTACTATGGGAACATACGTCATTATTGACGTCAATGGGCGGGGGTCGTTGG
GCGGTCAGCCAGGCGGGCCATTTACCGTAAGTTATGTAACGCGGAACTCCATATATGGGCTATGAACTAA
TGACCCCGTAATTGATTACTATTAATAACCCCGGGCCCCTCGAGCCGGCGCCAAAGTGGATCTCTGCTGT
CCCTGTAATAAACCCGAA
