>Addgene plasmid #25895 | pLX301 | addgene partial sequence | sequence record 56710 | ccdb-fwd 5'-GCATGATGACCACCGATATG-3'
CGGGGAAGAAGTGGCTGATCTCAGCCACCGCGAAAATGACATCAAAAACGCCATTAACCTGATGTTCTGG
GGAATATAAATGTCAGGCTCCCTTATACACAGCCAGTCTGCAGGTCGACCATAGTGACTGGATATGTTGT
GTTTTACAGTATTATGTAGTCTGTTTTTTATGCAAAATCTAATTTAATATATTGATATTTATATCATTTT
ACGTTTCTCGTTCAGCTTTCTTGTACAAAGTGGTTTAGTAATGAGCTAGCGCTAACCGGTGGCGCGTTAA
GTCGACAATCAACCTCTGGATTACAAAATTTGTGAAAGATTGACTGGTATTCTTAACTATGTTGCTCCTT
TTACGCTATGTGGATACGCTGCTTTAATGCCTTTGTATCATGCTATTGCTTCCCGTATGGCTTTCATTTT
CTCCTCCTTGTATAAATCCTGGTTGCTGTCTCTTTATGAGGAGTTGTGGCCCGTTGTCAGGCAACGTGGC
GTGGTGTGCACTGTGTTTGCTGACGCAACCCCCACTGGTTGGGGCATTGCCACCACCTGTCAGCTCCTTT
CCGGGACTTTCGCTTTCCCCCTCCCTATTGCCACGGCGGAACTCATCGCCGCCTGCCTTGCCCGCTGCTG
GACAGGGGCTCGGCTGTTGGGCACTGACAATTCCGTGGTGTTGTCGGGGAAATCATCGTCCTTTCCTTGG
CTGCTCGCCTGTGTTGCCACCTGGATTCTGCGCGGGACGTCCTTCTGCTACGTCCCTTCGGCCCTCAATC
CAGCGGACCTTCCTTCCCGCGGCCTGCTGCCGGCTCTGCGGCCTCTTCCGCGTCTTCGCCTTCGCCCTCA
GACGAGTCGGATCTCCCTTTGGGCCGCCTCCCCGCGTCGACT
