>Addgene plasmid #25895 | pLX301 | addgene partial sequence | sequence record 56711 | puro-variant-R
GGGAGAGAGGTCGGTGATTCGGTCAACGAGGGAGCCGACTGCCGACGTGCGCTCCGGAGGCTTGCAGAAT
GCGGAACACCGCGCGGGCAGGAACAGGGCCCACACTACCGCCCCACACCCCGCCTCCCGCACCGCCCCTT
CCCGGCCGCTGCTCTCGGCGCGCCCTGCTGAGCAGCCGCTATTGGCCACAGCCCATCGCGGTCGGCGCGC
TGCCATTGCTCCCTGGCGCTGTCCGTCTGCGAGGGTACTAGTGAGACGTGCGGCTTCCGTTTGTCACGTC
CGGCACGCCGCGAACCGCAAGGAACCTTCCCGACTTAGGGGCGGAGCAGGAAGCGTCGCCGGGGGGCCCA
CAAGGGTAGCGGCGAAGATCCGGGTGACGCTGCGAACGGACGTGAAGAATGTGCGAGACCCAGGGTCGGC
GCCGCTGCGTTTCCCGGAACCACGCCCAGAGCAGCCGCGTCCCTGCGCAAACCCAGGGCTGCCTTGGAAA
AGGCGCAAGGGTCCCCTCGGGGTTGGGAGGTGGGTCTGAAACGATAATGGTGAATATCCCTGCCTAACTC
TATTCACTATAGAAAGTACAGCAAAAACTATTCTTAAACCTACCAAGCCTCCTACTATCATTATGAATAA
TTTTATATACCACAGCCAATTTGTTATGTTAAACCAATTCCACAAACTTGCCCATTTATCTAATTCCAAT
AATTCTTGTTCATTCTTTTCTTGCTGGTTTTGCGATTCTTCAATTAAGGAGTGTATTAAGCTTGTGTAAT
TGTTAATTTCTCTGTCCCACTCCATCCAGGTCGTGTGATTCCAAATCTGTTCCAGAGATTTATTACTCCA
ACTAGCATTCCAAGGCACAGCAGTGGTGCAAATGAGTTTT
